Addgene plasmid #31056: FXYD2-luc
Depositing lab: Gerhart Ryffel. Depositing organization: Universitaetsklinikum Essen. Publication: HNF1B mutations associate with hypomagnesemia and renal magnesium wasting. Adalat S, Woolf AS, Johnstone KA, Wirsing A, Harries LW, Long DA, Hennekam RC, Ledermann SE, Rees L, van't Hoff W, Marks SD, Trompeter RS, Tullus K, Winyard PJ, Cansick J, Mushtaq I, Dhillon HK, Bingham C, Edghill EL, Shroff R, Stanescu H, Ryffel GU, Ellard S, Bockenhauer D. J Am Soc Nephrol. 2009 May . 20(5):1123-31. 10.1681/ASN.2008060633 PubMed 19389850.
Backbone
  Vector backbone: pGL3-basic
  Backbone manufacturer: Promega
  Backbone size w/o insert (bp): 4800
  Vector type: Mammalian Expression, Luciferase
Growth in bacteria
  Bacterial resistance: Ampicillin, 100 μg/mL
  Growth temperature: 37°C
  Growth strain: DH5alpha
  Copy number: High Copy
Gene/Insert
  Gene/Insert name: FXYD2
  Species: H. sapiens (human)
  Insert size (bp): 2381
  Mutation: FXYD2 promoter from -2382 to -1
  GenBank ID: AF316896
  Entrez Gene: FXYD2 (a.k.a. HOMG2, ATP1G1, MGC12372)
  Cloning method: Restriction Enzyme; 5′ cloning site KpnI (not destroyed); 3′ cloning site BglII (not destroyed)
  Sequencing primers: 5′ n/a
Terms and licenses: Academic/Nonprofit Terms; Industry Terms: Not Available to Industry
How to cite: FXYD2-luc was a gift from Gerhart Ryffel (Addgene plasmid # 31056 ; http://n2t.net/addgene:31056 ; RRID:Addgene_31056)
