[The description below was written by a language model from this plasmid's Addgene catalogue record and pLannotate feature annotations shown in this document.]
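Description:
FXYD2-luc is a promoter-reporter plasmid built on the promoterless pGL3-basic luciferase backbone for transient transfection of mammalian cells. It is propagated in E. coli as a high-copy plasmid through its ColE1/pUC-type origin and selected with ampicillin via the β-lactamase gene and its native promoter. An f1 phage origin is also present, a standard backbone element that permits single-stranded DNA production. The depositor's full sequence is 7,170 nt, consistent with the roughly 4.8 kb backbone plus the 2,381 bp insert.

The insert is the human FXYD2 promoter region, recorded as spanning positions -2382 to -1, cloned between the KpnI and BglII sites, both of which are retained. FXYD2 is also known as ATP1G1 or HOMG2. The automated feature table does not annotate the promoter itself, but the unannotated stretch preceding the luciferase coding sequence corresponds in length and position to this fragment. It lies directly upstream of the enhanced firefly luciferase gene (luc+), which is followed by an SV40 polyadenylation signal. Because pGL3-basic supplies no eukaryotic promoter or enhancer, luciferase output depends on the transcriptional activity of the inserted FXYD2 sequence. A synthetic poly(A) signal and an RNA polymerase II pause site from the human α2-globin gene sit upstream of the cloning region and limit read-through transcription from the backbone, which lowers background. The short large T antigen, TcR and lacZα fragments in the table are backbone remnants rather than functional genes.

The construct measures FXYD2 promoter activity. The associated publication links HNF1B mutations to hypomagnesemia and renal magnesium wasting, which suggests it was used to test how this transcription factor regulates the promoter.
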