Features (pLannotate 1.2.2; 11 found; start..end, strand, type, name):
   2440..4092    +  CDS            luciferase: firefly luciferase; luc+; enhanced luc+ version of the luciferase gene
   4133..4254    -  polyA_signal   SV40 poly(A) signal: SV40 polyadenylation signal
   4277..4345    -  CDS            large T antigen (fragment): large T antigen from SV40 (simian virus 40)
   4361..4493    +  CDS            TcR (fragment): tetracycline efflux protein; tet; confers resistance to tetracycline
   4673..5261    -  rep_origin     ori: high-copy-number ColE1/pMB1/pBR322/pUC origin of replication
   5432..6292    -  CDS            AmpR: β-lactamase; bla; confers resistance to ampicillin, carbenicillin, and related antibiotics
   6293..6397    -  promoter       AmpR promoter: bla
   6424..6852    +  rep_origin     f1 ori (sequence partly withheld): f1 bacteriophage origin of replication; arrow indicates direction of (+) strand synthesis
   6884..6951    -  CDS            lacZα (fragment): LacZα fragment of β-galactosidase; lacZ fragment
   7010..7058    +  polyA_signal   poly(A) signal: synthetic polyadenylation signal
   7072..7163    +  misc_feature   pause site: RNA polymerase II transcriptional pause signal from the human α2 globin gene
>Addgene plasmid #31056 | FXYD2-luc | depositor full sequence | sequence record 14182 | Author sequence
GGTACCTCTGTTGGTGCCTCCCCATGCACCTCCTCCCCCCCGCAGTGGGAGCCCTTCCATCCACACTGCA
GCTTTGTTTGTGACCAGGGTAAATATTACCTGGCACTGTTAATGTTTAATGCCCCCACCTCATCCCCAGC
CACCCCACCAAGGAGCAAAGACAGCAGGAAGAGGCAAGTGGAGACAGTCCATTTGGGTGGGGAAATGACT
GGGTTGTCAATGGATAGATAGATAGATAGACAGATAGATAGATAGATAGATAGATAGATAGATAGATAGA
TAGATAGACAGACAGACAGACAGACAGACAGATGAATTTATTTAACTTCCCACTTATTTTTACATCTCTT
ATTATTCCCGAAAGACTCCATGGAGGCTTACAAATACAGACCAAATGCAATAAGATAACACAATCCTGTA
TAATAAAGGGAGCACCCTTGTCTTGTGTGGAGATGGCAGTAGCTTTGGTAGCACATCTTGGAGGATCTGG
GCTTTCTACCTCCAGTTTGCCATTAACTGTGTGTTTCAGGCAAGTCCCTTCACCTTCCTGCCCTCGTTTT
TTCTGGTGTACCCAGTGCCCTGGCCACGTCCAGGGGCTATTGTGGAAAGCAAATGAGCAGCCTCAAGTTT
CTTTATCTGTAAAACGCCATTAGTAGGAATTAAGTGATGCAGTGCATTCCAAGAGCCTGGCACGTGGTCC
ATCTTCACCAAACGCTGGCTCTGCTGTGATGTTTGCACGAATATATATTTCTTGGCTCCAGAAGCAGAAG
GGAGCTGAACGGGTATTGCAGCGCCTGATCTGCAGGGCCATGCCATTCTCTCCGTCTCACTCATTCGTGC
CCATTTTCATTGGAGGGTGGCTGGCTTTTCCATGTCCAACAGCAAACATTTGCCAAAGGCTAATGCTTGT
CATTTCTTCAATCAACACACATATAACAGTAAAAATGATGCCACTCACCGTGTGCCAGGCCCTGGGATAT
GCTCTTTGCATGCATTATCTCACTTCCCCTCACCACCACCCTAGGAGCTGGGTACTGCGCCCATTTTACA
GATGAGGAGACTGAGGCACAGAGAGGTGAAGTCATTGACTGAGACCACACCATTAGCAAGTGAGAGGGCC
AGGGTGTGAACTCAAGTGCCAAGCCCTGCCCCTGCTTGGGGAGGATTCATGGATACAGTGGCTCCCTTCA
GAAGGGCTCAAGCTCCCCTGCTGTCCGCTGGCCACTGACCTTGGCTGTTTTGTGGCCATTGGGCTTCAGC
CTTTTCTGGAGGCCAATTCAATGGACTAGAACTCAACGAGGATTCTACAGTACCTGTGACTACCCGGCAC
AGGAGTCCTGGGGCGAAGGAGGTCACAGCGGAGTGGGGAGGCTGCCTGCGAGGTGTGGAAAGCATCTGCC
TCCTGCAGCAGGAGGCCTGATTGTCAGTCTCCACTTCCCCCACACTGGCTGTGTGACCCTGGGCAAGGCC
CCTACCTCTCTGTGCCTTAGACACCTGCCTCATCAGTAAAATGGGAAACATAAAGCTTGAGGAGAAAAAA
CAGTGAGGAAAGTGCTTGGTAAACCATAAACGCAGGGGGTTTTCCCCACGATGAAAGTCTTGCCCTGTCC
TTAAGGATCCTGCATGCTCCATGGTAAACTGGCAAGGACACAATCCGAGAGCCAGGCCAAATGGTGGTAG
GAGGAAGTGCCAGGGCGGCAGGGAAGGAGAAATTAGTTGGGGATGACTGAAGCCCTTCTGAATGAGGTGT
AACCTGCAGGGTGCACGTTGATGGGTGAATAGGATGACAGATGAAGGGCCCTTCTGGAGGATCTACTGCT
GGTCAGCTTTGGCGGTGCTCCAGGGATGTGGTGGGGGAGCAGTGGGCCAGGCTCCTAGGGACCACTGCAG
GAAAGCCTCCAGTACCACATAAGGAACACCAGCTGCAGCGGCGGCATCCATGGTGGCTGGTGCGGTGGGC
CCTGCCTGGGCTGGGGGCCACTGTGGGCCACTGCCCCCAGAAACTCCCAAGTACAGTGTACACTGAAGAG
ATTGTGCAACTTCCACTTTCCTGTTCCCACCGCCCCAGCTGTAGCTTCCCCAGCTGGCAGAACAGCACGA
CTGCTGACCCATCCCAACCCTTCTCTTTGGAAATTTCCTTTGGGAAGGTTTGGAAACTCAGCCAGCTCCT
CCCTGCCCCTGCCTCCCCACGCACGTCCTCACCCTGCAGAAGGAGCCCCTCCATCCACACTGCAGCTTTT
CTTGTGACCAGGGTAAATATTACCTGGCACTGTTAATGTTTAATGCCCGCACCTCGTCCCCGGCCACCCC
GTGGAGGCAGCCAGACACTCTCCAAAAAGCAGAGACAGCAGGAAGAGGGGAGTGGAGGCAGCCCATTCAC
CTGGGGAAGATCTGCGATCTAAGTAAGCTTGGCATTCCGGTACTGTTGGTAAAGCCACCATGGAAGACGC
CAAAAACATAAAGAAAGGCCCGGCGCCATTCTATCCGCTGGAAGATGGAACCGCTGGAGAGCAACTGCAT
AAGGCTATGAAGAGATACGCCCTGGTTCCTGGAACAATTGCTTTTACAGATGCACATATCGAGGTGGACA
TCACTTACGCTGAGTACTTCGAAATGTCCGTTCGGTTGGCAGAAGCTATGAAACGATATGGGCTGAATAC
AAATCACAGAATCGTCGTATGCAGTGAAAACTCTCTTCAATTCTTTATGCCGGTGTTGGGCGCGTTATTT
ATCGGAGTTGCAGTTGCGCCCGCGAACGACATTTATAATGAACGTGAATTGCTCAACAGTATGGGCATTT
CGCAGCCTACCGTGGTGTTCGTTTCCAAAAAGGGGTTGCAAAAAATTTTGAACGTGCAAAAAAAGCTCCC
AATCATCCAAAAAATTATTATCATGGATTCTAAAACGGATTACCAGGGATTTCAGTCGATGTACACGTTC
GTCACATCTCATCTACCTCCCGGTTTTAATGAATACGATTTTGTGCCAGAGTCCTTCGATAGGGACAAGA
CAATTGCACTGATCATGAACTCCTCTGGATCTACTGGTCTGCCTAAAGGTGTCGCTCTGCCTCATAGAAC
TGCCTGCGTGAGATTCTCGCATGCCAGAGATCCTATTTTTGGCAATCAAATCATTCCGGATACTGCGATT
TTAAGTGTTGTTCCATTCCATCACGGTTTTGGAATGTTTACTACACTCGGATATTTGATATGTGGATTTC
GAGTCGTCTTAATGTATAGATTTGAAGAAGAGCTGTTTCTGAGGAGCCTTCAGGATTACAAGATTCAAAG
TGCGCTGCTGGTGCCAACCCTATTCTCCTTCTTCGCCAAAAGCACTCTGATTGACAAATACGATTTATCT
AATTTACACGAAATTGCTTCTGGTGGCGCTCCCCTCTCTAAGGAAGTCGGGGAAGCGGTTGCCAAGAGGT
TCCATCTGCCAGGTATCAGGCAAGGATATGGGCTCACTGAGACTACATCAGCTATTCTGATTACACCCGA
GGGGGATGATAAACCGGGCGCGGTCGGTAAAGTTGTTCCATTTTTTGAAGCGAAGGTTGTGGATCTGGAT
ACCGGGAAAACGCTGGGCGTTAATCAAAGAGGCGAACTGTGTGTGAGAGGTCCTATGATTATGTCCGGTT
ATGTAAACAATCCGGAAGCGACCAACGCCTTGATTGACAAGGATGGATGGCTACATTCTGGAGACATAGC
TTACTGGGACGAAGACGAACACTTCTTCATCGTTGACCGCCTGAAGTCTCTGATTAAGTACAAAGGCTAT
CAGGTGGCTCCCGCTGAATTGGAATCCATCTTGCTCCAACACCCCAACATCTTCGACGCAGGTGTCGCAG
GTCTTCCCGACGATGACGCCGGTGAACTTCCCGCCGCCGTTGTTGTTTTGGAGCACGGAAAGACGATGAC
GGAAAAAGAGATCGTGGATTACGTCGCCAGTCAAGTAACAACCGCGAAAAAGTTGCGCGGAGGAGTTGTG
TTTGTGGACGAAGTACCGAAAGGTCTTACCGGAAAACTCGACGCAAGAAAAATCAGAGAGATCCTCATAA
AGGCCAAGAAGGGCGGAAAGATCGCCGTGTAATTCTAGAGTCGGGGCGGCCGGCCGCTTCGAGCAGACAT
GATAAGATACATTGATGAGTTTGGACAAACCACAACTAGAATGCAGTGAAAAAAATGCTTTATTTGTGAA
ATTTGTGATGCTATTGCTTTATTTGTAACCATTATAAGCTGCAATAAACAAGTTAACAACAACAATTGCA
TTCATTTTATGTTTCAGGTTCAGGGGGAGGTGTGGGAGGTTTTTTAAAGCAAGTAAAACCTCTACAAATG
TGGTAAAATCGATAAGGATCCGTCGACCGATGCCCTTGAGAGCCTTCAACCCAGTCAGCTCCTTCCGGTG
GGCGCGGGGCATGACTATCGTCGCCGCACTTATGACTGTCTTCTTTATCATGCAACTCGTAGGACAGGTG
CCGGCAGCGCTCTTCCGCTTCCTCGCTCACTGACTCGCTGCGCTCGGTCGTTCGGCTGCGGCGAGCGGTA
TCAGCTCACTCAAAGGCGGTAATACGGTTATCCACAGAATCAGGGGATAACGCAGGAAAGAACATGTGAG
CAAAAGGCCAGCAAAAGGCCAGGAACCGTAAAAAGGCCGCGTTGCTGGCGTTTTTCCATAGGCTCCGCCC
CCCTGACGAGCATCACAAAAATCGACGCTCAAGTCAGAGGTGGCGAAACCCGACAGGACTATAAAGATAC
CAGGCGTTTCCCCCTGGAAGCTCCCTCGTGCGCTCTCCTGTTCCGACCCTGCCGCTTACCGGATACCTGT
CCGCCTTTCTCCCTTCGGGAAGCGTGGCGCTTTCTCATAGCTCACGCTGTAGGTATCTCAGTTCGGTGTA
GGTCGTTCGCTCCAAGCTGGGCTGTGTGCACGAACCCCCCGTTCAGCCCGACCGCTGCGCCTTATCCGGT
AACTATCGTCTTGAGTCCAACCCGGTAAGACACGACTTATCGCCACTGGCAGCAGCCACTGGTAACAGGA
TTAGCAGAGCGAGGTATGTAGGCGGTGCTACAGAGTTCTTGAAGTGGTGGCCTAACTACGGCTACACTAG
AAGAACAGTATTTGGTATCTGCGCTCTGCTGAAGCCAGTTACCTTCGGAAAAAGAGTTGGTAGCTCTTGA
TCCGGCAAACAAACCACCGCTGGTAGCGGTGGTTTTTTTGTTTGCAAGCAGCAGATTACGCGCAGAAAAA
AAGGATCTCAAGAAGATCCTTTGATCTTTTCTACGGGGTCTGACGCTCAGTGGAACGAAAACTCACGTTA
AGGGATTTTGGTCATGAGATTATCAAAAAGGATCTTCACCTAGATCCTTTTAAATTAAAAATGAAGTTTT
AAATCAATCTAAAGTATATATGAGTAAACTTGGTCTGACAGTTACCAATGCTTAATCAGTGAGGCACCTA
TCTCAGCGATCTGTCTATTTCGTTCATCCATAGTTGCCTGACTCCCCGTCGTGTAGATAACTACGATACG
GGAGGGCTTACCATCTGGCCCCAGTGCTGCAATGATACCGCGAGACCCACGCTCACCGGCTCCAGATTTA
TCAGCAATAAACCAGCCAGCCGGAAGGGCCGAGCGCAGAAGTGGTCCTGCAACTTTATCCGCCTCCATCC
AGTCTATTAATTGTTGCCGGGAAGCTAGAGTAAGTAGTTCGCCAGTTAATAGTTTGCGCAACGTTGTTGC
CATTGCTACAGGCATCGTGGTGTCACGCTCGTCGTTTGGTATGGCTTCATTCAGCTCCGGTTCCCAACGA
TCAAGGCGAGTTACATGATCCCCCATGTTGTGCAAAAAAGCGGTTAGCTCCTTCGGTCCTCCGATCGTTG
TCAGAAGTAAGTTGGCCGCAGTGTTATCACTCATGGTTATGGCAGCACTGCATAATTCTCTTACTGTCAT
GCCATCCGTAAGATGCTTTTCTGTGACTGGTGAGTACTCAACCAAGTCATTCTGAGAATAGTGTATGCGG
CGACCGAGTTGCTCTTGCCCGGCGTCAATACGGGATAATACCGCGCCACATAGCAGAACTTTAAAAGTGC
TCATCATTGGAAAACGTTCTTCGGGGCGAAAACTCTCAAGGATCTTACCGCTGTTGAGATCCAGTTCGAT
GTAACCCACTCGTGCACCCAACTGATCTTCAGCATCTTTTACTTTCACCAGCGTTTCTGGGTGAGCAAAA
ACAGGAAGGCAAAATGCCGCAAAAAAGGGAATAAGGGCGACACGGAAATGTTGAATACTCATACTCTTCC
TTTTTCAATATTATTGAAGCATTTATCAGGGTTATTGTCTCATGAGCGGATACATATTTGAATGTATTTA
GAAAAATAAACAAATAGGGGTTCCGCGCACATTTCCCCGAAAAGTGCCACCTG
[124 nt withheld, positions 6424-6547]
C
[91 nt withheld, positions 6549-6639]
A
[49 nt withheld, positions 6641-6689]
CCTTTGACGTTGGAGTCCACGTTCTTT
[37 nt withheld, positions 6717-6753]
ACCCTATCTCGGTCTATTCTTTTGATTTATAAGGGATTTTGCCGATTTCGGCCTATTGGTTAAAAAATGA
GCTGATTTAACAAAAATTTAACGCGAATTTTAACAAAATATTAACGCTTACAATTTGCCATTCGCCATTC
AGGCTGCGCAACTGTTGGGAAGGGCGATCGGTGCGGGCCTCTTCGCTATTACGCCAGCCCAAGCTACCAT
GATAAGTAAGTAATATTAAGGTACGGGAGGTACTTGGAGCGGCCGCAATAAAATATCTTTATTTTCATTA
CATCTGTGTGTTGGTTTTTTGTGTGAATCGATAGTACTAACATACGCTCTCCATCAAAACAAAACGAAAC
AAAACAAACTAGCAAAATAGGCTGTCCCCAGTGCAAGTGCAGGTGCCAGAACATTTCTCTATCGATA
