>Addgene plasmid #31056 | FXYD2-luc | addgene partial sequence | sequence record 36516 | LucNRev 5'-CCTTATGCAGTTGCTCTCC-3'
GGCGCCGGGCCTTTCTTTATGTTTTTGGCGTCTTCCATGGTGGCTTTACCAACAGTACCGGAATGCCAAG
CTTACTTAGATCGCAGATCTTCCCCAGGTGAATGGGCTGCCTCCACTCCCCTCTTCCTGCTGTCTCTGCT
TTTTGGAGAGTGTCTGGCTGCCTCCACGGGGTGGCCGGGGACGAGGTGCGGGCATTAAACATTAACAGTG
CCAGGTAATATTTACCCTGGTCACAAGAAAAGCTGCAGTGTGGATGGAGGGGCTCCTTCTGCAGGGTGAG
GACGTGCGTGGGGAGGCAGGGGCAGGGAGGAGCTGGCTGAGTTTCCAAACCTTCCCAAAGGAAATTTCCA
AAGAGAAGGGTTGGGATGGGTCAGCAGTCGTGCTGTTCTGCCAGCTGGGGAAGCTACAGCTGGGGCGGTG
GGAACAGGAAAGTGGAAGTTGCACAATCTCTTCAGTGTACACTGTACTTGGGAGTTTCTGGGGGCAGTGG
CCCACAGTGGCCCCCAGCCCAGGCAGGGCCCACCGCACCAGCCACCATGGATGCCGCCGCTGCAGCTGGT
GTTCCTTATGTGGTACTGGAGGCTTTCCTGCAGTGGTCCCTAGGAGCCTGGCCCACTGCTCCCCCACCAC
ATCCCTGGAGCACCGCCAAAGCTGACCAGCAGTAGATCCTCCAGAAGGGCCCTTCATCTGTCATCCTATT
CACCCATCAACGTGCACCCTGCAGGTTACACCTCATTCAGAAGGGCTTCAGTCATCCCCAACTAATTTCT
CCTTCCCTGCCGCCCTGGCACTTCCTCCTACCACCATTTGGCCTGGCTCTCGGATTGTGTCCTTGCCAGT
TTACCATGGAGCATGCAGGATCCTTAAGGACAGGGCAAGACTTTCATCGTGGGGAAA
